>Addgene plasmid #205451 | TRE-UBC-mCD59-T2A-GFP | addgene full sequence | sequence record 408859 | Addgene NGS Result
GTCGACGGATCGGGAGATCTCCCGATCCCCTATGGTGCACTCTCAGTACAATCTGCTCTGATGCCGCATA
GTTAAGCCAGTATCTGCTCCCTGCTTGTGTGTTGGAGGTCGCTGAGTAGTGCGCGAGCAAAATTTAAGCT
ACAACAAGGCAAGGCTTGACCGACAATTGCATGAAGAATCTGCTTAGGGTTAGGCGTTTTGCGCTGCTTC
GCGATGTACGGGCCAGATATACGCGTTGACATTGATTATTGACTAGTTATTAATAGTAATCAATTACGGG
GTCATTAGTTCATAGCCCATATATGGAGTTCCGCGTTACATAACTTACGGTAAATGGCCCGCCTGGCTGA
CCGCCCAACGACCCCCGCCCATTGACGTCAATAATGACGTATGTTCCCATAGTAACGCCAATAGGGACTT
TCCATTGACGTCAATGGGTGGAGTATTTACGGTAAACTGCCCACTTGGCAGTACATCAAGTGTATCATAT
GCCAAGTACGCCCCCTATTGACGTCAATGACGGTAAATGGCCCGCCTGGCATTATGCCCAGTACATGACC
TTATGGGACTTTCCTACTTGGCAGTACATCTACGTATTAGTCATCGCTATTACCATGGTGATGCGGTTTT
GGCAGTACATCAATGGGCGTGGATAGCGGTTTGACTCACGGGGATTTCCAAGTCTCCACCCCATTGACGT
CAATGGGAGTTTGTTTTGGCACCAAAATCAACGGGACTTTCCAAAATGTCGTAACAACTCCGCCCCATTG
ACGCAAATGGGCGGTAGGCGTGTACGGTGGGAGGTCTATATAAGCAGCGCGTTTTGCCTGTACTGGGTCT
CTCTGGTTAGACCAGATCTGAGCCTGGGAGCTCTCTGGCTAACTAGGGAACCCACTGCTTAAGCCTCAAT
AAAGCTTGCCTTGAGTGCTTCAAGTAGTGTGTGCCCGTCTGTTGTGTGACTCTGGTAACTAGAGATCCCT
CAGACCCTTTTAGTCAGTGTGGAAAATCTCTAGCAGTGGCGCCCGAACAGGGACTTGAAAGCGAAAGGGA
AACCAGAGGAGCTCTCTCGACGCAGGACTCGGCTTGCTGAAGCGCGCACGGCAAGAGGCGAGGGGCGGCG
ACTGGTGAGTACGCCAAAAATTTTGACTAGCGGAGGCTAGAAGGAGAGAGATGGGTGCGAGAGCGTCAGT
ATTAAGCGGGGGAGAATTAGATCGCGATGGGAAAAAATTCGGTTAAGGCCAGGGGGAAAGAAAAAATATA
AATTAAAACATATAGTATGGGCAAGCAGGGAGCTAGAACGATTCGCAGTTAATCCTGGCCTGTTAGAAAC
ATCAGAAGGCTGTAGACAAATACTGGGACAGCTACAACCATCCCTTCAGACAGGATCAGAAGAACTTAGA
TCATTATATAATACAGTAGCAACCCTCTATTGTGTGCATCAAAGGATAGAGATAAAAGACACCAAGGAAG
CTTTAGACAAGATAGAGGAAGAGCAAAACAAAAGTAAGACCACCGCACAGCAAGCGGCCGCTGATCTTCA
GACCTGGAGGAGGAGATATGAGGGACAATTGGAGAAGTGAATTATATAAATATAAAGTAGTAAAAATTGA
ACCATTAGGAGTAGCACCCACCAAGGCAAAGAGAAGAGTGGTGCAGAGAGAAAAAAGAGCAGTGGGAATA
GGAGCTTTGTTCCTTGGGTTCTTGGGAGCAGCAGGAAGCACTATGGGCGCAGCGTCAATGACGCTGACGG
TACAGGCCAGACAATTATTGTCTGGTATAGTGCAGCAGCAGAACAATTTGCTGAGGGCTATTGAGGCGCA
ACAGCATCTGTTGCAACTCACAGTCTGGGGCATCAAGCAGCTCCAGGCAAGAATCCTGGCTGTGGAAAGA
TACCTAAAGGATCAACAGCTCCTGGGGATTTGGGGTTGCTCTGGAAAACTCATTTGCACCACTGCTGTGC
CTTGGAATGCTAGTTGGAGTAATAAATCTCTGGAACAGATTTGGAATCACACGACCTGGATGGAGTGGGA
CAGAGAAATTAACAATTACACAAGCTTAATACACTCCTTAATTGAAGAATCGCAAAACCAGCAAGAAAAG
AATGAACAAGAATTATTGGAATTAGATAAATGGGCAAGTTTGTGGAATTGGTTTAACATAACAAATTGGC
TGTGGTATATAAAATTATTCATAATGATAGTAGGAGGCTTGGTAGGTTTAAGAATAGTTTTTGCTGTACT
TTCTATAGTGAATAGAGTTAGGCAGGGATATTCACCATTATCGTTTCAGACCCACCTCCCAACCCCGAGG
GGACCCGACAGGCCCGAAGGAATAGAAGAAGAAGGTGGAGAGAGAGACAGAGACAGATCCATTCGATTAG
TGAACGGATCGGCACTGCGTGCGCCAATTCTGCAGACAAATGGCAGTATTCATCCACAATTTTAAAAGAA
AAGGGGGGATTGGGGGGTACAGTGCAGGGGAAAGAATAGTAGACATAATAGCAACAGACATACAAACTAA
AGAATTACAAAAACAAATTACAAAAATTCAAAATTTTCGGGTTTATTACAGGGACAGCAGAGATCCAGTT
TGGTTAATTCTAGTTTTACTCCCTATCAGTGATAGAGAACGTATGTCGAGTTTACTCCCTATCAGTGATA
GAGAACGATGTCGAGTTTACTCCCTATCAGTGATAGAGAACGTATGTCGAGTTTACTCCCTATCAGTGAT
AGAGAACGTATGTCGAGTTTACTCCCTATCAGTGATAGAGAACGTATGTCGAGTTTATCCCTATCAGTGA
TAGAGAACGTATGTCGAGTTTACTCCCTATCAGTGATAGAGAACGTATGTCGAGGTAGGCGTGTACGGTG
GGAGGCCTATATAAGCAGAGCTCGTTTAGTGAACCGTCAGATCGCCTGGAGAATTCGTTAACGGATCCTC
TAGAGCTCAGCCTCGAGATTTAAATTTAATTAACCCACCCAAGATCTGGCCTCCGCGCCGGGTTTTGGCG
CCTCCCGCGGGCGCCCCCCTCCTCACGGCGAGCGCTGCCACGTCAGACGAAGGGCGCAGCGAGCGTCCTG
ATCCTTCCGCCCGGACGCTCAGGACAGCGGCCCGCTGCTCATAAGACTCGGCCTTAGAACCCCAGTATCA
GCAGAAGGACATTTTAGGACGGGACTTGGGTGACTCTAGGGCACTGGTTTTCTTTCCAGAGAGCGGAACA
GGCGAGGAAAAGTAGTCCCTTCTCGGCGATTCTGCGGAGGGATCTCCGTGGGGCGGTGAACGCCGATGAT
TATATAAGGACGCGCCGGGTGTGGCACAGCTAGTTCCGTCGCAGCCGGGATTTGGGTCGCGGTTCTTGTT
TGTGGATCGCTGTGATCGTCACTTGGTGAGTAGCGGGCTGCTGGGCTGGCCGGGGCTTTCGTGGCCGCCG
GGCCGCTCGGTGGGACGGAAGCGTGTGGAGAGACCGCCAAGGGCTGTAGTCTGGGTCCGCGAGCAAGGTT
GCCCTGAACTGGGGGTTGGGGGGAGCGCAGCAAAATGGCGGCTGTTCCCGAGTCTTGAATGGAAGACGCT
TGTGAGGCGGGCTGTGAGGTCGTTGAAACAAGGTGGGGGGCATGGTGGGCGGCAAGAACCCAAGGTCTTG
AGGCCTTCGCTAATGCGGGAAAGCTCTTATTCGGGTGAGATGGGCTGGGGCACCATCTGGGGACCCTGAC
GTGAAGTTTGTCACTGACTGGAGAACTCGGTTTGTCGTCTGTTGCGGGGGCGGCAGTTATGGCGGTGCCG
TTGGGCAGTGCACCCGTACCTTTGGGAGCGCGCGCCCTCGTCGTGTCGTGACGTCACCCGTTCTGTTGGC
TTATAATGCAGGGTGGGGCCACCTGCCGGTAGGTGTGCGGTAGGCTTTTCTCCGTCGCAGGACGCAGGGT
TCGGGCCTAGGGTAGGCTCTCCTGAATCGACAGGCGCCGGACCTCTGGTGAGGGGAGGGATAAGTGAGGC
GTCAGTTTCTTTGGTCGGTTTTATGTACCTATCTTCTTAAGTAGCTGAAGCTCCGGTTTTGAACTATGCG
CTCGGGGTTGGCGAGTGTGTTTTGTGAAGTTTTTTAGGCACCTTTTGAAATGTAATCATTTGGGTCAATA
TGTAATTTTCAGTGTTAGACTAGTAAATTGTCCGCTAAATTCTGGCCGTTTTTGGCTTTTTTGTTAGACG
AAGCTTGGTACCGAGCTCGGATCTCCACCCCGTAATGAGGGCCCAGAGGGGCCTGATCCTGCTGCTCCTC
CTGCTGGCCGTGTTCTGCAGCACAGCCGTGTCCCTCACCTGCTACCATTGCTTCCAGCCTGTCGTGTCCA
GCTGCAACATGAATAGCACATGCTCCCCTGACCAGGATTCCTGCCTGTACGCTGTCGCTGGAATGCAGGT
GTACCAGAGGTGCTGGAAGCAAAGCGACTGTCATGGCGAGATCATCATGGATCAGCTGGAGGAGACCAAG
CTGAAGTTCAGATGTTGTCAGTTTAATCTCTGTAACAAGAGCGATGGAAGCCTCGGAAAAACCCCTCTCC
TCGGAACAAGCGTGCTCGTCGCCATTCTGAATCTCTGCTTTCTGTCCCATCTGTTAGAGGGCAGAGGAAG
TCTTCTAACATGCGGTGACGTGGAGGAGAATCCCGGCCCTGTGGTGAGCAAGGGCGAGGAGCTGTTCACC
GGGGTGGTGCCCATCCTGGTCGAGCTGGACGGCGACGTAAACGGCCACAAGTTCAGCGTGTCCGGCGAGG
GCGAGGGCGATGCCACCTACGGCAAGCTGACCCTGAAGTTCATCTGCACCACCGGCAAGCTGCCCGTGCC
CTGGCCCACCCTCGTGACCACCTTGACCTACGGCGTGCAGTGCTTCGCCCGCTACCCCGACCACATGAAG
CAGCACGACTTCTTCAAGTCCGCCATGCCCGAAGGCTACGTCCAGGAGCGCACCATCTTCTTCAAGGACG
ACGGCAACTACAAGACCCGCGCCGAGGTGAAGTTCGAGGGCGACACCCTGGTGAACCGCATCGAGCTGAA
GGGCATCGACTTCAAGGAGGACGGCAACATCCTGGGGCACAAGCTGGAGTACAACTACAACAGCCACAAG
GTCTATATCACCGCCGACAAGCAGAAGAACGGCATCAAGGTGAACTTCAAGACCCGCCACAACATCGAGG
ACGGCAGCGTGCAGCTCGCCGACCACTACCAGCAGAACACCCCCATCGGCGACGGCCCCGTGCTGCTGCC
CGACAACCACTACCTGAGCACCCAGTCCGCCCTGAGCAAAGACCCCAACGAGAAGCGCGATCACATGGTC
CTGCTGGAGTTCGTGACCGCCGCCGGGATCACTCTCGGCATGGACGAGCTGTACAAGTAATGTACAAGTA
AAGCGGCCGCGACTCTAGTCCCTCCCAATTCGATATCAAGCTTATCGATAATCAACCTCTGGATTACAAA
ATTTGTGAAAGATTGACTGGTATTCTTAACTATGTTGCTCCTTTTACGCTATGTGGATACGCTGCTTTAA
TGCCTTTGTATCATGCTATTGCTTCCCGTATGGCTTTCATTTTCTCCTCCTTGTATAAATCCTGGTTGCT
GTCTCTTTATGAGGAGTTGTGGCCCGTTGTCAGGCAACGTGGCGTGGTGTGCACTGTGTTTGCTGACGCA
ACCCCCACTGGTTGGGGCATTGCCACCACCTGTCAGCTCCTTTCCGGGACTTTCGCTTTCCCCCTCCCTA
TTGCCACGGCGGAACTCATCGCCGCCTGCCTTGCCCGCTGCTGGACAGGGGCTCGGCTGTTGGGCACTGA
CAATTCCGTGGTGTTGTCGGGGAAATCATCGTCCTTTCCTTGGCTGCTCGCCTGTGTTGCCACCTGGATT
CTGCGCGGGACGTCCTTCTGCTACGTCCCTTCGGCCCTCAATCCAGCGGACCTTCCTTCCCGCGGCCTGC
TGCCGGCTCTGCGGCCTCTTCCGCGTCTTCGCCTTCGCCCTCAGACGAGTCGGATCTCCCTTTGGGCCGC
CTCCCCGCATCGATACCGTCGACCTCGATCGAGACCTAGAAAAACATGGAGCAATCACAAGTAGCAATAC
AGCAGCTACCAATGCTGATTGTGCCTGGCTAGAAGCACAAGAGGAGGAGGAGGTGGGTTTTCCAGTCACA
CCTCAGGTACCTTTAAGACCAATGACTTACAAGGCAGCTGTAGATCTTAGCCACTTTTTAAAAGAAAAGG
GGGGACTGGAAGGGCTAATTCACTCCCAACGAAGACAAGATATCCTTGATCTGTGGATCTACCACACACA
AGGCTACTTCCCTGATTGGCAGAACTACACACCAGGGCCAGGGATCAGATATCCACTGACCTTTGGATGG
TGCTACAAGCTAGTACCAGTTGAGCAAGAGAAGGTAGAAGAAGCCAATGAAGGAGAGAACACCCGCTTGT
TACACCCTGTGAGCCTGCATGGGATGGATGACCCGGAGAGAGAAGTATTAGAGTGGAGGTTTGACAGCCG
CCTAGCATTTCATCACATGGCCCGAGAGCTGCATCCGGACTGTACTGGGTCTCTCTGGTTAGACCAGATC
TGAGCCTGGGAGCTCTCTGGCTAACTAGGGAACCCACTGCTTAAGCCTCAATAAAGCTTGCCTTGAGTGC
TTCAAGTAGTGTGTGCCCGTCTGTTGTGTGACTCTGGTAACTAGAGATCCCTCAGACCCTTTTAGTCAGT
GTGGAAAATCTCTAGCAGGGCCCGTTTAAACCCGCTGATCAGCCTCGACTGTGCCTTCTAGTTGCCAGCC
ATCTGTTGTTTGCCCCTCCCCCGTGCCTTCCTTGACCCTGGAAGGTGCCACTCCCACTGTCCTTTCCTAA
TAAAATGAGGAAATTGCATCGCATTGTCTGAGTAGGTGTCATTCTATTCTGGGGGGTGGGGTGGGGCAGG
ACAGCAAGGGGGAGGATTGGGAAGACAATAGCAGGCATGCTGGGGATGCGGTGGGCTCTATGGCTTCTGA
GGCGGAAAGAACCAGCTGGGGCTCTAGGGGGTATCCCC
[124 nt withheld, positions 7039-7162]
C
[91 nt withheld, positions 7164-7254]
A
[49 nt withheld, positions 7256-7304]
CCTTTGACGTTGGAGTCCACGTTCTTT
[37 nt withheld, positions 7332-7368]
ACCCTATCTCGGTCTATTCTTTTGATTTATAAGGGATTTTGCCGATTTCGGCCTATTGGTTAAAAAATGA
GCTGATTTAACAAAAATTTAACGCGAATTAATTCTGTGGAATGTGTGTCAGTTAGGGTGTGGAAAGTCCC
CAGGCTCCCCAGCAGGCAGAAGTATGCAAAGCATGCATCTCAATTAGTCAGCAACCAGGTGTGGAAAGTC
CCCAGGCTCCCCAGCAGGCAGAAGTATGCAAAGCATGCATCTCAATTAGTCAGCAACCATAGTCCCGCCC
CTAACTCCGCCCATCCCGCCCCTAACTCCGCCCAGTTCCGCCCATTCTCCGCCCCATGGCTGACTAATTT
TTTTTATTTATGCAGAGGCCGAGGCCGCCTCTGCCTCTGAGCTATTCCAGAAGTAGTGAGGAGGCTTTTT
TGGAGGCCTAGGCTTTTGCAAAAAGCTCCCGGGAGCTTGTATATCCATTTTCGGATCTGATCAGCACGTG
TTGACAATTAATCATCGGCATAGTATATCGGCATAGTATAATACGACAAGGTGAGGAACTAAACCATGGC
CAAGTTGACCAGTGCCGTTCCGGTGCTCACCGCGCGCGACGTCGCCGGAGCGGTCGAGTTCTGGACCGAC
CGGCTCGGGTTCTCCCGGGACTTCGTGGAGGACGACTTCGCCGGTGTGGTCCGGGACGACGTGACCCTGT
TCATCAGCGCGGTCCAGGACCAGGTGGTGCCGGACAACACCCTGGCCTGGGTGTGGGTGCGCGGCCTGGA
CGAGCTGTACGCCGAGTGGTCGGAGGTCGTGTCCACGAACTTCCGGGACGCCTCCGGGCCGGCCATGACC
GAGATCGGCGAGCAGCCGTGGGGGCGGGAGTTCGCCCTGCGCGACCCGGCCGGCAACTGCGTGCACTTCG
TGGCCGAGGAGCAGGACTGACACGTGCTACGAGATTTCGATTCCACCGCCGCCTTCTATGAAAGGTTGGG
CTTCGGAATCGTTTTCCGGGACGCCGGCTGGATGATCCTCCAGCGCGGGGATCTCATGCTGGAGTTCTTC
GCCCACCCCAACTTGTTTATTGCAGCTTATAATGGTTACAAATAAAGCAATAGCATCACAAATTTCACAA
ATAAAGCATTTTTTTCACTGCATTCTAGTTGTGGTTTGTCCAAACTCATCAATGTATCTTATCATGTCTG
TATACCGTCGACCTCTAGCTAGAGCTTGGCGTAATCATGGTCATAGCTGTTTCCTGTGTGAAATTGTTAT
CCGCTCACAATTCCACACAACATACGAGCCGGAAGCATAAAGTGTAAAGCCTGGGGTGCCTAATGAGTGA
GCTAACTCACATTAATTGCGTTGCGCTCACTGCCCGCTTTCCAGTCGGGAAACCTGTCGTGCCAGCTGCA
TTAATGAATCGGCCAACGCGCGGGGAGAGGCGGTTTGCGTATTGGGCGCTCTTCCGCTTCCTCGCTCACT
GACTCGCTGCGCTCGGTCGTTCGGCTGCGGCGAGCGGTATCAGCTCACTCAAAGGCGGTAATACGGTTAT
CCACAGAATCAGGGGATAACGCAGGAAAGAACATGTGAGCAAAAGGCCAGCAAAAGGCCAGGAACCGTAA
AAAGGCCGCGTTGCTGGCGTTTTTCCATAGGCTCCGCCCCCCTGACGAGCATCACAAAAATCGACGCTCA
AGTCAGAGGTGGCGAAACCCGACAGGACTATAAAGATACCAGGCGTTTCCCCCTGGAAGCTCCCTCGTGC
GCTCTCCTGTTCCGACCCTGCCGCTTACCGGATACCTGTCCGCCTTTCTCCCTTCGGGAAGCGTGGCGCT
TTCTCATAGCTCACGCTGTAGGTATCTCAGTTCGGTGTAGGTCGTTCGCTCCAAGCTGGGCTGTGTGCAC
GAACCCCCCGTTCAGCCCGACCGCTGCGCCTTATCCGGTAACTATCGTCTTGAGTCCAACCCGGTAAGAC
ACGACTTATCGCCACTGGCAGCAGCCACTGGTAACAGGATTAGCAGAGCGAGGTATGTAGGCGGTGCTAC
AGAGTTCTTGAAGTGGTGGCCTAACTACGGCTACACTAGAAGAACAGTATTTGGTATCTGCGCTCTGCTG
AAGCCAGTTACCTTCGGAAAAAGAGTTGGTAGCTCTTGATCCGGCAAACAAACCACCGCTGGTAGCGGTG
GTTTTTTTGTTTGCAAGCAGCAGATTACGCGCAGAAAAAAAGGATCTCAAGAAGATCCTTTGATCTTTTC
TACGGGGTCTGACGCTCAGTGGAACGAAAACTCACGTTAAGGGATTTTGGTCATGAGATTATCAAAAAGG
ATCTTCACCTAGATCCTTTTAAATTAAAAATGAAGTTTTAAATCAATCTAAAGTATATATGAGTAAACTT
GGTCTGACAGTTACCAATGCTTAATCAGTGAGGCACCTATCTCAGCGATCTGTCTATTTCGTTCATCCAT
AGTTGCCTGACTCCCCGTCGTGTAGATAACTACGATACGGGAGGGCTTACCATCTGGCCCCAGTGCTGCA
ATGATACCGCGAGACCCACGCTCACCGGCTCCAGATTTATCAGCAATAAACCAGCCAGCCGGAAGGGCCG
AGCGCAGAAGTGGTCCTGCAACTTTATCCGCCTCCATCCAGTCTATTAATTGTTGCCGGGAAGCTAGAGT
AAGTAGTTCGCCAGTTAATAGTTTGCGCAACGTTGTTGCCATTGCTACAGGCATCGTGGTGTCACGCTCG
TCGTTTGGTATGGCTTCATTCAGCTCCGGTTCCCAACGATCAAGGCGAGTTACATGATCCCCCATGTTGT
GCAAAAAAGCGGTTAGCTCCTTCGGTCCTCCGATCGTTGTCAGAAGTAAGTTGGCCGCAGTGTTATCACT
CATGGTTATGGCAGCACTGCATAATTCTCTTACTGTCATGCCATCCGTAAGATGCTTTTCTGTGACTGGT
GAGTACTCAACCAAGTCATTCTGAGAATAGTGTATGCGGCGACCGAGTTGCTCTTGCCCGGCGTCAATAC
GGGATAATACCGCGCCACATAGCAGAACTTTAAAAGTGCTCATCATTGGAAAACGTTCTTCGGGGCGAAA
ACTCTCAAGGATCTTACCGCTGTTGAGATCCAGTTCGATGTAACCCACTCGTGCACCCAACTGATCTTCA
GCATCTTTTACTTTCACCAGCGTTTCTGGGTGAGCAAAAACAGGAAGGCAAAATGCCGCAAAAAAGGGAA
TAAGGGCGACACGGAAATGTTGAATACTCATACTCTTCCTTTTTCAATATTATTGAAGCATTTATCAGGG
TTATTGTCTCATGAGCGGATACATATTTGAATGTATTTAGAAAAATAAACAAATAGGGGTTCCGCGCACA
TTTCCCCGAAAAGTGCCACCTGAC
Features (pLannotate 1.2.2; 33 found; start..end, strand, type, name):
     31..83      -  misc_feature   bom (fragment): basis of mobility region from pBR322
    238..617     +  enhancer       CMV enhancer: human cytomegalovirus immediate early enhancer
    618..817     +  promoter       CMV promoter: human cytomegalovirus (CMV) immediate early promoter
    835..1015    +  LTR            5' LTR (truncated): truncated 5' long terminal repeat (LTR) from HIV-1
   1062..1187    +  misc_feature   HIV-1 Ψ: packaging signal of human immunodeficiency virus type 1
   1171..1534    +  CDS            HIV-1 gag (fragment): gag protein from human immunodeficiency virus 1; gag
   1680..1913    +  misc_feature   RRE: The Rev response element (RRE) of HIV-1 allows for Rev-dependent mRNA export from the nucleus to the cytoplasm.
   2290..2390    +  CDS            Rev (fragment): human immunodeficiency virus 1 (HIV-1) Rev protein; rev; enhances nuclear export of unspliced and incompletely spliced viral mRNAs
   2440..2557    +  misc_feature   cPPT/CTS: central polypurine tract and central termination sequence of HIV-1
   2605..2916    +  promoter       tight TRE promoter: Tet-responsive promoter PTight, consisting of seven tet operator sequences followed by the minimal CMV promoter
   2988..4199    +  promoter       UbC promoter: human ubiquitin C promoter
   4235..4603    +  CDS            Cd59a: CD59A_MOUSE - Also known as Cd59. Experimental evidence at transcript level: Swiss-Prot protein existence level 2. Potent inhibitor of the complement membrane attack complex (MAC) action. Acts by binding to the C8 and/or C9 complements of the assembling MAC, thereby preventing incorporation of the multiple copies of C9 required for complete formation of the osmolytic pore (By similarity). From Mus musculus (Mouse).
   4662..5380    +  CDS            EmGFP (fragment): Emerald GFP mammalian codon-optimized
   5417..5440    +  misc_feature   MCS (fragment): pBluescript multiple cloning site
   5440..6028    +  misc_feature   WPRE: woodchuck hepatitis virus posttranscriptional regulatory element
   6029..6048    +  misc_feature   MCS (fragment): pBluescript multiple cloning site
   6050..6550    +  CDS            nef (fragment): NEF_HV1LA - Experimental evidence at protein level: Swiss-Prot protein existence level 1. Extracellular Nef protein targets CD4(+) T-lymphocytes for apoptosis by interacting with CXCR4 surface receptors. From Human immunodeficiency virus type 1 group M subtype B (isolate Lai) (HIV-1).
   6557..6737    +  LTR            5' LTR (truncated): truncated 5' long terminal repeat (LTR) from HIV-1
   6769..6993    +  polyA_signal   bGH poly(A) signal: bovine growth hormone polyadenylation signal
   6997..7018    +  promoter       SV40 promoter (fragment): SV40 enhancer and early promoter
   7039..7467    +  rep_origin     f1 ori (sequence partly withheld): f1 bacteriophage origin of replication; arrow indicates direction of (+) strand synthesis
   7481..7810    +  promoter       SV40 promoter: SV40 enhancer and early promoter
   7858..7905    +  promoter       EM7 promoter: synthetic bacterial promoter&nbsp
   7924..8298    +  CDS            BleoR: antibiotic-binding protein; Sh ble from Streptoalloteichus hindustanus; confers resistance to bleomycin, phleomycin, and Zeocin™
   8308..8433    +  CDS            ble (fragment): BLE_KLEPN - Experimental evidence at protein level: Swiss-Prot protein existence level 1. Binding protein with a strong affinity to the bleomycin family of antibiotics. Binds to CL990; an antimitotic-antibiotic compound. From Klebsiella pneumoniae.
   8428..8549    +  polyA_signal   SV40 poly(A) signal: SV40 polyadenylation signal
   8620..8642    -  protein_bind   lac operator (fragment): The lac repressor binds to the lac operator to inhibit transcription in E. coli. This inhibition can be relieved by adding lactose or isopropyl-β-D-thiogalactopyranoside (IPTG). lac repressor encoded by lacI
   8646..8676    -  promoter       lac promoter: promoter for the E. coli lac operon
   8691..8712    -  protein_bind   CAP binding site: CAP binding activates transcription in the presence of cAMP. E. coli catabolite activator protein
   8725..8817    -  CDS            lacI (fragment): lac repressor; lacI; The lac repressor binds to the lac operator to inhibit transcription in E. coli. This inhibition can be relieved by adding lactose or isopropyl-β-D-thiogalactopyranoside (IPTG).
   9000..9588    -  rep_origin     ori: high-copy-number ColE1/pMB1/pBR322/pUC origin of replication
   9759..10619   -  CDS            AmpR: β-lactamase; bla; confers resistance to ampicillin, carbenicillin, and related antibiotics
  10620..10724   -  promoter       AmpR promoter: bla
