[The description below was written by a language model from this plasmid's Addgene catalogue record and pLannotate feature annotations shown in this document.]
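Description:
TRE-UBC-mCD59-T2A-GFP is a 10.7 kb HIV-1-based lentiviral transfer plasmid on the pCW backbone, made for expressing mouse CD59 (Cd59a, protectin) in mammalian cells. It is propagated in E. coli as a high-copy plasmid through a ColE1/pUC-type origin with ampicillin selection (AmpR). The backbone also carries an f1 origin and an SV40/EM7-driven BleoR cassette, which lies outside the LTRs and so would not be packaged into virus. Genomic RNA is transcribed in packaging cells from a CMV enhancer/promoter fused to a truncated 5' LTR. It then runs through the Ψ packaging signal with a gag fragment, the RRE for Rev-dependent nuclear export, and the cPPT/CTS. The provirus ends in a WPRE and a truncated 3' LTR followed by a bGH polyadenylation signal.

The payload contains two promoters in tandem: a tight Tet-responsive promoter (seven tet operators plus a minimal CMV promoter) lies directly upstream of the human ubiquitin C promoter. The record names UBC as the promoter for the insert, which implies constitutive expression. No rtTA or other Tet transactivator is annotated, and the record does not say what role, if any, the retained TRE plays. Downstream is the Cd59a coding sequence, which encodes an inhibitor of complement membrane attack complex assembly, followed by a GFP annotated as an Emerald GFP fragment. The T2A in the name is not annotated, but the short gap between the two coding sequences is consistent with it. It would yield separate CD59 and GFP proteins from one transcript, with GFP serving as the listed marker for identifying transduced cells. The associated publication concerns engineering human pluripotent stem cell lines to evade xenogeneic transplantation barriers.
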