Addgene plasmid #205451: TRE-UBC-mCD59-T2A-GFP
Purpose: lentiviral plasmid for expression of mouse CD59
Depositing lab: Deepta Bhattacharya. Depositing organization: University of Arizona. Publication: Engineering human pluripotent stem cell lines to evade xenogeneic transplantation barriers. Pizzato HA, Alonso-Guallart P, Woods J, Connelly JP, Fehniger TA, Atkinson JP, Pruett-Miller SM, Monsma FJ Jr, Bhattacharya D. Stem Cell Reports. 2023 Dec 22:S2213-6711(23)00496-4. doi: 10.1016/j.stemcr.2023.12.003. PubMed 38215755.
Backbone
  Vector backbone: pCW
  Vector type: Mammalian Expression
  Selectable markers: GFP
Growth in bacteria
  Bacterial resistance: Ampicillin, 100 μg/mL
  Growth temperature: 37°C
  Growth strain: DH5alpha
  Copy number: High Copy
Gene/Insert
  Gene/Insert name: mCD59
  Species: M. musculus (mouse)
  Entrez Gene: Cd59a (a.k.a. Cd59, AA987121, protectin)
  Promoter: UBC
  Cloning method: Gibson Cloning
Terms and licenses: Academic/Nonprofit Terms; Industry Terms: Not Available to Industry
Depositor comments: Please visit https://www.biorxiv.org/content/10.1101/2023.06.27.546594v1 for bioRxiv preprint.
How to cite: TRE-UBC-mCD59-T2A-GFP was a gift from Deepta Bhattacharya (Addgene plasmid # 205451 ; http://n2t.net/addgene:205451 ; RRID:Addgene_205451)
